Addgene plasmid #62032: KHLH31 pEGFP-N2 (1089)
Purpose: mammalian expression of nuclear envelope transmembrane protein
Depositing lab: Eric Schirmer. Depositing organization: University of Edinburgh. Publication: Several novel nuclear envelope transmembrane proteins identified in skeletal muscle have cytoskeletal associations. Wilkie GS, Korfali N, Swanson SK, Malik P, Srsen V, Batrakou DG, de las Heras J, Zuleger N, Kerr AR, Florens L, Schirmer EC. Mol Cell Proteomics. 2011 Jan;10(1):M110.003129. doi: 10.1074/mcp.M110.003129. Epub 2010 Sep 27. PubMed 20876400.
Backbone
  Vector backbone: pEGFP-N2
  Backbone manufacturer: Clontech
  Vector type: Mammalian Expression
Growth in bacteria
  Bacterial resistance: Kanamycin, 50 μg/mL
  Growth temperature: 37°C
  Growth strain: DH5alpha
  Copy number: High Copy
Gene/Insert
  Gene/Insert name: KHLH31 (alt name: mNET8)
  Species: M. musculus (mouse)
  Promoter: CMV
  Tag / fusion protein: EGFP (C terminal on backbone)
  Cloning method: Unknown
  Sequencing primers: 5′ CMV-F; 3′ EGFP-R
Terms and licenses: Academic/Nonprofit Terms; Industry Terms: Not Available to Industry
How to cite: KHLH31 pEGFP-N2 (1089) was a gift from Eric Schirmer (Addgene plasmid # 62032 ; http://n2t.net/addgene:62032 ; RRID:Addgene_62032)
