[The description below was written by a language model from this plasmid's Addgene catalogue record.]
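Description:
KHLH31 pEGFP-N2 (1089) is a mammalian expression plasmid built on the commercial pEGFP-N2 backbone, a vector designed for fusing a protein of interest to the N-terminal side of enhanced green fluorescent protein. It is maintained in E. coli as a high-copy plasmid under kanamycin selection. No feature table accompanies the record, so the origin of replication, polyadenylation signal and any mammalian selection cassette are not documented here. The cloning method and the sites used to introduce the insert are also not recorded.

The insert is a mouse (M. musculus) coding sequence listed as KHLH31, with the alternative name mNET8, a designation that marks it as a candidate nuclear envelope transmembrane protein. Transcription is driven by the CMV promoter, a strong constitutive viral promoter that gives robust expression in most transfected mammalian cell lines. The open reading frame is joined in frame to the backbone-encoded EGFP, so the protein is produced with a C-terminal fluorescent tag. This arrangement lets the fusion be followed directly by fluorescence microscopy, without needing an antibody against the protein itself.

The stated purpose is mammalian expression of a nuclear envelope transmembrane protein. The construct comes from work that identified such proteins in skeletal muscle and examined their associations with the cytoskeleton. It is therefore suited to transient transfection experiments that test whether the tagged protein targets the nuclear envelope and how it is distributed relative to other cellular structures.
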