>Addgene plasmid #62032 | KHLH31 pEGFP-N2 (1089) | addgene partial sequence | sequence record 102398 | CMV-F 5'-CGCAAATGGGCGGTAGGCGTG-3'
CAGAGCTGGTTTAGTGAACCGTCAGATCCGCTAGCGCTACCGGACTCAGATCCATGGCACCCAAAAAGAA
GACTATCAAGAAGAACAAGGCAGAGATCAACGAGATGACCATCATTGTAGAAGACAGCCCCCTAAGCAAG
CTGAATGCTCTAAATGGGCTTCTGGAGGGAAGCAACAGCCTTAGCTGTGTTTCTTCCGAACTAACAGACA
CTTCTTATGGCCCCAACCTCCTCGAAGGTTTAAGTAAAATGAGACAAGAGAGCTTTCTATGTGACTTGGT
CATCGGTACCAAAACCAAGTCCTTTGATGTCCATAAGTCAGTGATGGCTTCATGCAGCGAGTACTTTTAT
AACATCCTTAAAAACGATCCGTCCACGAAAAGGGTAGACCTCAATGATATCGCCCCTTTAGGGCTAGCCA
CAGTGATCGCGTATGCTTACACGGGAAAGCTGACCCTTTCTTTATACACAATAGGAAGCATCATTTCTGC
TGCTGTGTACCTCCAGATCCACACCCTTGTAAAGATGTGCAGCGATTTTCTGATCCGAGAGATCAGTGTG
GAGAACTGCATGTACGTGGTTAACATTGCTGAGACCTACAGCTTGAAAAACGCAAAGGCAACAGCCCAGA
AATTCATCCGGGATAACTTCATCGAATTTGCAGAATCCGAACAATTTATGAAGCTTACGTTTGAACAGAT
TAACGAGCTTCTCGTAGATGACGACTTACAATTGCCTTCTGAGCTTGTAGCATTCCAGATCGCAA
