>Addgene plasmid #62032 | KHLH31 pEGFP-N2 (1089) | addgene partial sequence | sequence record 102662 | C-ter-GFP 5'-CTCCTCGCCCTTGCTCAC-3'
CGTCGACTGATACTGACCGGCACGGAGGACACCGAGCTGGCCCGTGACTCTCGGGACACGCTGTTGGGCA
TGGCCAGCGTGCAGCAGGACACGCCCACGGTGGCCTCGGGCAGCTCGTCGTCCTCCGTCCACTCGTTGAG
CTCGGGGTTGAAGCACTGGATGCATTTCTTGTACTTCTTCTCGCCCTCGTTCCAGCCGCCCAGCAGGTAG
GCTCGCCCGTGCAGCGCCGAGACACCCGCCGTGCTCACGCCCACGGGCAGCGGCGCCACGAAGCTCCACT
GGCGCGCTGCGGGACTGAAGCTCTCCACCGTGAGCACGTCCACGCGCTCCCCGCGCGGCCCCAGCTGGCT
GCCCCCCATCACGTACAGCCTGTCGCCCAGCGCCACCGCGCAGTGCCAGCCTCGGGGCGTGCTCAGCTGG
GGCAGCTCCTGCCACGCGTCGAGCGCGGGGTCGTAGGCGCACACGGAGCGCGAGTACGCACTGCCGATGT
AGCCGCCGGTCACGATCACGCGGCCGTCGGCCACGGCGCTGGCGTGGCAGCAGCGCGCCACCTCGAGCGG
CGCTTTGGGCTGCCATTGGTTGGTGGAGGGCACGTAGCACTCCAGCGAAGCCAGGCTGCCCTCGGAGTTA
CGGCCGCCCACCGCGTACAGCAGCCCGTTGAACACGCTCAGGCTGAAGTGCGTGCGCTTCTGGTTCATGC
TGCCCAAGTGAATCCAGGTGTTGAAGCGGGGATCGTACCTGCAGAAATTGCTGACTGCGTGCTTGGCTTG
GTTTCTGGCGTCATTCTGGTCCTCACCACCTGCTACATAAAGGAATCCATCCATCACAGCCACACACTGA
TT
